>Addgene plasmid #153366 | lvl0 UBQ4p | addgene full sequence | sequence record 315473 | Addgene NGS Result
ACCCTGCAGTCCGGCAAAAAAGGGCAAGGTGTCACCACCCTGCCCTTTTTCTTTAAAACCGAAAAGATTA
CTTCGCGTTATGCAGGCTTCCTCGCTCACTGACTCGCTGCGCTCGGTCGTTCGGCTGCGGCGAGCGGTAT
CAGCTCACTCAAAGGCGGTAATACGGTTATCCACAGAATCAGGGGATAACGCAGGAAAGAACATGTGAGC
AAAAGGCCAGCAAAAGGCCAGGAACCGTAAAAAGGCCGCGTTGCTGGCGTTTTTCCACAGGCTCCGCCCC
CCTGACGAGCATCACAAAAATCGACGCTCAAGTCAGAGGTGGCGAAACCCGACAGGACTATAAAGATACC
AGGCGTTTCCCCCTGGAAGCTCCCTCGTGCGCTCTCCTGTTCCGACCCTGCCGCTTACCGGATACCTGTC
CGCCTTTCTCCCTTCGGGAAGCGTGGCGCTTTCTCATAGCTCACGCTGTAGGTATCTCAGTTCGGTGTAG
GTCGTTCGCTCCAAGCTGGGCTGTGTGCACGAACCCCCCGTTCAGCCCGACCGCTGCGCCTTATCCGGTA
ACTATCGTCTTGAGTCCAACCCGGTAAGACACGACTTATCGCCACTGGCAGCAGCCACTGGTAACAGGAT
TAGCAGAGCGAGGTATGTAGGCGGTGCTACAGAGTTCTTGAAGTGGTGGCCTAACTACGGCTACACTAGA
AGAACAGTATTTGGTATCTGCGCTCTGCTGAAGCCAGTTACCTTCGGAAAAAGAGTTGGTAGCTCTTGAT
CCGGCAAACAAACCACCGCTGGTAGCGGTGGTTTTTTTGTTTGCAAGCAGCAGATTACGCGCAGAAAAAA
AGGATCTCAAGAAGATCCTTTGATCTTTTCTACGGGGTCTGACGCTCAGTGGAACGAAAACTCACGTTAA
GGGATTTTGGTCATGAGATTATCAAAAAGGATCTTCACCTAGATCCTTTTAAATTAAAAATGAAGTTTTA
AATCAATCTAAAGTATATATGAGTAAACTTGGTCTGACAGCTCGAGGCTTGGATTCTCACCAATAAAAAA
CGCCCGGCGGCAACCGAGCGTTCTGAACAAATCCAGATGGAGTTCTGAGGTCATTACTGGATCTATCAAC
AGGAGTCCAAGCGAGCTCGATATCAAATTACGCCCCGCCCTGCCACTCATCGCAGTACTGTTGTAATTCA
TTAAGCATTCTGCCGACATGGAAGCCATCACAAACGGCATGATGAACCTGAATCGCCAGCGGCATCAGCA
CCTTGTCGCCTTGCGTATAATATTTGCCCATGGTGAAAACGGGGGCGAAGAAGTTGTCCATATTGGCCAC
GTTTAAATCAAAACTGGTGAAACTCACCCAGGGATTGGCTGAGACGAAAAACATATTCTCAATAAACCCT
TTAGGGAAATAGGCCAGGTTTTCACCGTAACACGCCACATCTTGCGAATATATGTGTAGAAACTGCCGGA
AATCGTCGTGGTATTCACTCCAGAGCGATGAAAACGTTTCAGTTTGCTCATGGAAAACGGTGTAACAAGG
GTGAACACTATCCCATATCACCAGCTCACCGTCTTTCATTGCCATACGAAATTCCGGATGAGCATTCATC
AGGCGGGCAAGAATGTGAATAAAGGCCGGATAAAACTTGTGCTTATTTTTCTTTACGGTCTTTAAAAAGG
CCGTAATATCCAGCTGAACGGTCTGGTTATAGGTACATTGAGCAACTGACTGAAATGCCTCAAAATGTTC
TTTACGATGCCATTGGGATATATCAACGGTGGTATATCCAGTGATTTTTTTCTCCATTTTAGCTTCCTTA
GCTCCTGAAAATCTCGATAACTCAAAAAATACGCCCGGTAGTGATCTTATTTCATTATGGTGAAAGTTGG
AACCTCTTACGTGCCCGATCAACTCGAGTGCCACCTGACGTCTAAGAAACCATTATTATCATGACATTAA
CCTATAAAAATAGGCGTATCACGAGGCAGAATTTCAGATAAAAAAAATCCTTAGCTTTCGCTAAGGATGA
TTTCTGGAATTCGGTCTCTGGAGGCTTAAGGGTGTGCTTGGGGGAACTAATTAAGCTTCTCTTAGTTTCA
TTGTTCATTTTTTTAAAAATGTGGTTGTGCGTTTTGTTATTTCGAGTTCCTTTAGCATTTTGAGTTTGTT
TCTTCTAATGATTTGGTTTTTCTTTATGAGTTGTTATTGTTCTCAATGTTTCATTTTATAGTCTCTTTGG
CTTCAAATTGTAATAACTAATAAGCATTATATTGCAGATTTCTAAGTAGCTTGTCAACTATATCTCGACA
TTTGCACTAATAAGCAACTATTTAGCCGATGTTCAAAAAAATTTAAAATAAATAATGTTTTGGGCCTTTG
GGCCTTTTGGGCCAATTAATTAAAACTCGGTTTTGGTCACCATTATATAAGAAGGCTATTTTCTAGCGAA
GTATTATCTTCTGCTCTGATTCTTCATCTCTCTCACAGAAAAAAGTAAAAAAAAACCTAGATCGCTCTTC
ACATCTCTTCGAACGATTCTCTCTTTCAAGGAATGTGAG
Features (pLannotate 1.2.2; 6 found; start..end, strand, type, name):
     10..67      +  terminator     his operon terminator: This putative transcriptin terminator from the E. coli his operon has a 2-bp deletion introduced during synthesis. Its efficiency has not been determined.
    262..850     -  rep_origin     ori: high-copy-number ColE1/pMB1/pBR322/pUC origin of replication
   1033..1127    -  terminator     lambda t0 terminator: transcription terminator from phage lambda
   1151..1807    -  CDS            cat: CAT_ECOLX - Experimental evidence at protein level: Swiss-Prot protein existence level 1. This enzyme is an effector of chloramphenicol resistance in bacteria. From Escherichia coli. This protein is used as a marker in many commonly used cloning vectors, such as pACYC184.
   1808..1905    -  promoter       cat promoter: promoter of the E. coli cat gene encoding chloramphenicol acetyltransferase
   1991..2034    -  terminator     bacterial terminator: putative bacterial transcription terminator
