[The description below was written by a language model from this plasmid's Addgene catalogue record and pLannotate feature annotations shown in this document.]
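Description:
lvl0 UBQ4p is a Level 0 standard-part plasmid from the Mobius Assembly for Plant Systems toolkit. It carries a 506 bp promoter fragment of the Arabidopsis thaliana UBQ4 (polyubiquitin) gene in the mUAV backbone, the small (about 2.05 kb) universal acceptor vector used to domesticate and store individual parts. Although catalogued as a plant expression vector, the 2,559 nt plasmid is not itself an expression construct. It has no coding sequence downstream of the promoter, no plant selectable marker and no T-DNA borders or other plant delivery elements among the annotated features. It serves as a bacterial storage and donor plasmid from which the promoter is taken for assembly into higher-level constructs.

Propagation in E. coli relies on a high-copy ColE1/pUC-type origin. Selection is by chloramphenicol, through the cat gene, which is driven by its native promoter and followed by the lambda t0 terminator. Two further bacterial terminators, a his operon terminator and a putative terminator, lie on either side of the cloning region (roughly positions 2035 to 2559). They presumably insulate the insert from read-through transcription from the backbone. The UBQ4 promoter was not annotated by the automated feature detection, but the unannotated region between these terminators fits the recorded insert size. The part was inserted using AarI, a Type IIS enzyme, and both sites were destroyed in the process, as expected for scarless Golden Gate-style cloning. The record states the purpose only as a plant promoter part. The associated work examines how promoter and terminator combinations affect gene regulation, so this plasmid would typically be combined with coding sequences and terminators to build plant transcriptional units.
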