Addgene plasmid #153366: lvl0 UBQ4p
Purpose: Plant promoter
Depositing lab: Naomi Nakayama. Depositing organization: University of Edinburgh. Publication: Mobius Assembly for Plant Systems highlights promoter-terminator interaction in gene regulation. Andreou , Andreas I., Nirkko, Jessica , Ochoa-Villarreal, Marisol , Nakayama, Naomi. bioRxiv, March 31, 2021 10.1101/2021.03.31.437819.
Backbone
  Vector backbone: mUAV
  Backbone size w/o insert (bp): 2053
  Vector type: Plant Expression
Growth in bacteria
  Bacterial resistance: Chloramphenicol, 25 μg/mL
  Growth temperature: 37°C
  Growth strain: DH5alpha
  Copy number: High Copy
Gene/Insert
  Gene/Insert name: UBQ4 promoter
  Species: A. thaliana (mustard weed)
  Insert size (bp): 506
  Cloning method: Restriction Enzyme; 5′ cloning site AarI (destroyed during cloning); 3′ cloning site AarI (destroyed during cloning)
  Sequencing primers: 5′ tgccacctgacgtctaagaa; 3′ attaccgcctttgagtgagc
Terms and licenses: Academic/Nonprofit Terms; Industry Terms: Not Available to Industry
How to cite: lvl0 UBQ4p was a gift from Naomi Nakayama (Addgene plasmid # 153366 ; http://n2t.net/addgene:153366 ; RRID:Addgene_153366)
